>Addgene plasmid #131686 | EP-Pol vector | addgene full sequence | sequence record 263355 | Addgene NGS Result
AATTCATGGCCTTGGTTCAAGCTCACCGGGCCCGTCGTCTTCACGCAGAGGCGCCAGATTCAGGAGATCA
ACCGCCGCGTCGTCGCGTTCGCCAGCAACCTACGCGCGCAGCACCAGCTCCTGCCCGCGCGCGGCGCCGA
CGTGCCCCTGCCCCCTCTCCCGGCGGGTCCGGAGCCCCCCCTACCTCCGGGGGCTCGCCCGCGTCACCGC
TTTTAGATGCATCATCCAAGGACACCCCCGCGGCCCACCGCCCGCCGCGCGGTACCGTAGTCGCGCCGCG
GGGATGCGGCCTCTTGCAAGCCATCGACGCCGCCACCAACCAGCCCCTGGAAATTAGGTATCACCTGGAT
CTAGCCCGCGCCCTGACCCGTCTATGCGAGGTAAACCTGCAGGAGCTCCCGCCTGACCTGACGCCGCGGG
AGCTCCAGACCATGGACAGCTCCCATCTGCGCGATGTTGTCATCAAGCTCCGACCGCCGCGCGCGGACAT
CTGGACTTTGGGCTCGCGCGGCGTGGTGGTCCGATCCACCGTAACTCCCCTCGAGCAGCCAGACGGTCAA
GGACAAGCAGCCGAAGTAGAAGACCACCAGCCAAACCCGCCAGGCGAGGGGCTCAAATTCCCACTCTGCT
TCCTTGTGCGCGGTCGTCAGGTCAACCTCGTGCAGGATGTACAGCCCGTGCACCGCTGCCAGTACTGCGC
ACGTTTTTACAAAAGCCAGCACGAGTGTTCGGCCCGTCGCAGGGACTTCTACTTTCACCACATCAATAGC
CACTCCTCCAATTGGTGGCGGGAGATCCAGTTCTTCCCGATCGGCTCGCATCCTCGCACCGAGCGTCTCT
TTGTCACCTACGATGTAGAGACCTATACTTGGATGGGGGCCTTTGGGAAGCAGCTCGTGCCCTTCATGCT
GGTCATGAAGTTCGGCGGAGATGAGCCTCTAGTGACTGCCGCGCGAGACCTAGCCGCGAACCTTGGATGG
GACCGCTGGGAACAAGACCCGCTTACCTTCTACTGCATCACCCCAGAAAAAATGGCCATAGGTCGCCAGT
TTAGGACCTTTCGCGACCACCTGCAAATGCTAATGGCCCGTGACCTGTGGAGCTCATTCGTCGCTTCCAA
CCCTCATCTTGCAGACTGGGCCCTTTCAGAGCACGGGCTCAGCTCCCCTGAAGAGCTCACCTACGAGGAA
CTTAAAAAATTGCCTTCCATCAAGGGCATCCCGCGCTTCTTGGAACTTTACATTGTGGGCCACAACATTA
ATGGGTACGACGAGATCGTGCTCGCCGCCCAGGTAATTAACAACCGTTCCGAGGTGCCGGGACCCTTCCG
CATCACACGCAACTTTATGCCTCGCGCGGGAAAGATACTCTTCAACGATGTCACCTTCGCCCTGCCAAAT
CCGCGTTCCAAAAAGCGCACGGACTTTTTGCTCTGGGAGCAGGGCGGATGCGACGACACTGACTTCAAAT
ACCAGTACCTCAAAGTCATGGTCAGGGACACCTTTGCGCTCACCCACACCTCGCTCCGGAAGGCCGCGCA
GGCATACGCGCTACCCGTAGAAAAGGGATGCTGCGCCTACCAGGCCGTCAACCAGTTCTACATGCTAGGC
TCTTACCGTTCGGAGGCCGACGGGTTTCCGATCCAAGAGTACTGGAAAGACCGCGAAGAGTTTGTCCTCA
ACCGCGAGCTGTGGAAAAAAAAGGGACAGGATAAGTATGACATCATCAAGGAAACCCTGGACTACTGCGC
CCTAGACGTGCAGGTCACCGCCGAGCTGGTCAACAAGCTGCGCGACTCCTACGCCTCCTTCGTGCGTGAC
GCGGTAGGTCTCACAGACGCCAGCTTCAACGTCTTCCAGCGTCCAACCATATCATCCAACTCACATGCCA
TCTTCAGGCAGATAGTCTTCCGAGCAGAGCAGCCCGCCCGTAGCAACCTCGGTCCCGACCTCCTCGCTCC
CTCGCACGAACTATACGATTACGTGCGCGCCAGCATCCGCGGTGGAAGATGCTACCCTACATATCTTGGA
ATACTCAGAGAGCCCCTCTACGTTTACGACATTTGCGGCATGTACGCCTCCGCGCTCACCCACCCCATGC
CATGGGGTCCCCCACTCAACCCATACGAGCGCGCGCTTGCCGCCCGCGCATGGCAGCAGGCGCTAGACTT
GCAAGGATGCAAGATAGACTACTTCGACGCGCGCCTGCTGCCCGGGGTCTTTACCGTGGACGCAGACCCC
CCGGACGAGACGCAGCTAGACCCCCTACCGCCATTCTGCTCGCGCAAGGGCGGCCGCCTCTGCTGGACCA
ACGAGCGCCTACGCGGAGAGGTAGCCACCAGCGTTGACCTTGTCACCCTGCACAACCGCGGTTGGCGCGT
GCACCTGGTGCCCGACGAGCGCACCACCGTCTTTCCCGAATGGCGGTGCGTTGCGCGCGAATACGTGCAG
CTAAACATCGCGGCCAAGGAGCGCGCCGATCGCGCTAAGAACCAAACCCTGCGCTCCATCGCCAAGTTGC
TGTCCAACGCCCTCTACGGGTCGTTTGCCACCAAGCTTGACAACAAAAAGATTGTCTTTTCTGACCAGAT
GGATGCGGCCACCCTCAAAGGCATCACCGCGGGCCAGGTGAATATCAAATCCTCCTCGTTTTTGGAAACT
GACAATCTTAGCGCAGAAGTCATGCCCGCTTTTCAGAGGGAGTACTCACCCCAACAGCTGGCCCTCGCAG
ACAGCGATGCGGAAGAGAGTGAGGACGAACGCGCCCCCACCCCCTTTTATAGCCCCCCTTCAGGAACACC
CGGTCACGTGGCCTACACCTACAAACCAATCACCTTCCTTGATGCCGAAGAGGGCGACATGTGTCTTCAC
ACCCTGGAGCGAGTGGACCCCCTAGTGGACAACGACCGCTACCCCTCCCACTTAGCCTCCTTCGTGCTGG
CCTGGACGCGAGCCTTTGTCTCAGAGTGGTCCGAGTTTCTATACGAGGAGGACCGCGGAACACCGCTCGA
GGACAGGCCTCTCAAGTCTGTATACGGGGACACGGACAGCCTTTTCGTCACCGAGCGTGGACACCGGCTC
ATGGAAACCAGAGGTAAGAAACGCATCAAAAAGCATGGGGGAAACCTGGTTTTTGACCCCGAACGGCCAG
AGCTCACCTGGCTCGTGGAATGCGAGACCGTCTGCGGGGCCTGCGGCGCGGATGCCTACTCCCCGGAATC
GGTATTTCTCGCGCCCAAGCTCTACGCCCTCAAAAGTCTGCACTGCCCCTCGTGCGGCGCCTCCTCCAAG
GGCAAGCTGCGCGCCAAGGGCCACGCCGCGGAGGGGCTGGACTATGACACCATGGTCAAATGCTACCTGG
CCGACGCGCAGGGCGAAGACCGGCAGCGCTTCAGCACCAGCAGGACCAGCCTCAAGCGCACCCTGGCCAG
CGCGCAGCCCGGAGCGCACCCCTTCACCGTGACCCAGACTACGCTGACGAGGACCCTGCGCCCGTGGAAA
GACATGACCCTGGCCCGTCTGGACGAGCACCGACTACTGCCGTACAGCGAAAGCCGCCCCAACCCGCGAA
ACGAGGAGATATGCTGGATCGAGATGCCGTACCCATACGATGTTCCGGATTACGCTTAGAGCACGTGACT
ACATTTAAACCCTAACAAAACAAAGAGATGGGGTTACTCTCTAAATTTTATGGGTTATGTCATTGGATGT
TATGGGTCCTTGCCACAAGAACACATCATACAAAAAATCAAAGAATGTTTTAGAAAACTTCCTATTAACA
GGCCTATTGATTGGAAAGTATGTCAACGAATTGTGGGTCTTTTGGGTTTTGCTGCCCCTTTTACACAATG
TGGTTATCCTGCGTTGATGCCTTTGTATGCATGTATTCAATCTAAGCAGGCTTTCACTTTCTCGCCAACT
TACAAGGCCTTTCTGTGTAAACAATACCTGAACCTTTACCCCGTTGCCCGGCAACGGCCAGGTCTGTGCC
AAGTGTTTGCTGACGCAACCCCCACTGGCTGGGGCTTGGTCATGGGCCATCAGCGCATGCGTGGAACCTT
TTCGGCTCCTCTGCCGATCCATACTGCGGAACTCCTAGCCGCTTGTTTTGCTCGCAGCAGGTCTGGAGCA
AACATTATCGGGACTGATAACTCTGTTGTCCTATCCCGCAAATATACATCGTTTCCATGGCTGCTAGGCT
GTGCTGCCAACTGGATCCTGCGCGGGACGTCCTTTGTTTACGTCCCGTCGGCGCTGAATCCTGCGGACGA
CCCTTCTCGGGGTCGCTTGGGACTCTCTCGTCCCCTTCTCCGTCTGCCGTTCCGACCGACCACGGGGCGC
ACCTCTCTTTACGCGGACTCCCCGTCTGTGCCTTCTCATCTGCCGGACCGTGTGCACTTCGCTTCACCTC
TGCACGTCGCATGGAGACCACCGTGAACGCCCACCAAATATTGCCCAAGGTCTTACATAAGAGGACTCTT
GGACTCTCAGCAATGTCAACGACCGACCTTGAGGCATACTTCAAAGACTGTTTGTTTAAAGACTGGGAGG
AGTTGGGGGAGGAGATTAGGTTAAAGGTCTTTGTACTAGGAGGCTGTAGGCATAAATTGGTCTGCGCACC
AGCACCATGGCGCAATCACTAGAGCGGGGTACCTTTAAGACCAATGACTTACAAGGCAGCTGTAGATCTT
AGCCACTTTTTAAAAGAAAAGGGGGGACTGGAAGGGCTAATTCACTCCCAACGAAGACAAGATCTGCTTT
TTGCTTGTACTGGGTCTCTCTGGTTAGACCAGATCTGAGCCTGGGAGCTCTCTGGCTAACTAGGGAACCC
ACTGCTTAAGCCTCAATAAAGCTTGCCTTGAGTGCTTCAAGTAGTGTGTGCCCGTCTGTTGTGTGACTCT
GGTAACTAGAGATCCCTCAGACCCTTTTAGTCAGTGTGGAAAATCTCTAGCAGTAGTAGTTCATGTCATC
TTATTATTCAGTATTTATAACTTGCAAAGAAATGAATATCAGAGAGTGAGAGGAACTTGTTTATTGCAGC
TTATAATGGTTACAAATAAAGCAATAGCATCACAAATTTCACAAATAAAGCATTTTTTTCACTGCATTCT
AGTTGTGGTTTGTCCAAACTCATCAATGTATCTTATCATGTCTGGCTCTAGCTATCCCGCCCCTAACTCC
GCCCATCCCGCCCCTAACTCCGCCCAGTTCCGCCCATTCTCCGCCCCATGGCTGACTAATTTTTTTTATT
TATGCAGAGGCCGAGGCCGCCTCGGCCTCTGAGCTATTCCAGAAGTAGTGAGGAGGCTTTTTTGGAGGCC
TAGGGACGTACCCAATTCGCCCTATAGTGAGTCGTATTACGCGCGCTCACTGGCCGTCGTTTTACAACGT
CGTGACTGGGAAAACCCTGGCGTTACCCAACTTAATCGCCTTGCAGCACATCCCCCTTTCGCCAGCTGGC
GTAATAGCGAAGAGGCCCGCACCGATCGCCCTTCCCAACAGTTGCGCAGCCTGAATGGCGAATGGG
[124 nt withheld, positions 5527-5650]
C
[91 nt withheld, positions 5652-5742]
A
[49 nt withheld, positions 5744-5792]
CCTTTGACGTTGGAGTCCACGTTCTTT
[37 nt withheld, positions 5820-5856]
ACCCTATCTCGGTCTATTCTTTTGATTTATAAGGGATTTTGCCGATTTCGGCCTATTGGTTAAAAAATGA
GCTGATTTAACAAAAATTTAACGCGAATTTTAACAAAATATTAACGCTTACAATTTAGGTGGCACTTTTC
GGGGAAATGTGCGCGGAACCCCTATTTGTTTATTTTTCTAAATACATTCAAATATGTATCCGCTCATGAG
ACAATAACCCTGATAAATGCTTCAATAATATTGAAAAAGGAAGAGTATGAGTATTCAACATTTCCGTGTC
GCCCTTATTCCCTTTTTTGCGGCATTTTGCCTTCCTGTTTTTGCTCACCCAGAAACGCTGGTGAAAGTAA
AAGATGCTGAAGATCAGTTGGGTGCACGAGTGGGTTACATCGAACTGGATCTCAACAGCGGTAAGATCCT
TGAGAGTTTTCGCCCCGAAGAACGTTTTCCAATGATGAGCACTTTTAAAGTTCTGCTATGTGGCGCGGTA
TTATCCCGTATTGACGCCGGGCAAGAGCAACTCGGTCGCCGCATACACTATTCTCAGAATGACTTGGTTG
AGTACTCACCAGTCACAGAAAAGCATCTTACGGATGGCATGACAGTAAGAGAATTATGCAGTGCTGCCAT
AACCATGAGTGATAACACTGCGGCCAACTTACTTCTGACAACGATCGGAGGACCGAAGGAGCTAACCGCT
TTTTTGCACAACATGGGGGATCATGTAACTCGCCTTGATCGTTGGGAACCGGAGCTGAATGAAGCCATAC
CAAACGACGAGCGTGACACCACGATGCCTGTAGCAATGGCAACAACGTTGCGCAAACTATTAACTGGCGA
ACTACTTACTCTAGCTTCCCGGCAACAATTAATAGACTGGATGGAGGCGGATAAAGTTGCAGGACCACTT
CTGCGCTCGGCCCTTCCGGCTGGCTGGTTTATTGCTGATAAATCTGGAGCCGGTGAGCGTGGGTCTCGCG
GTATCATTGCAGCACTGGGGCCAGATGGTAAGCCCTCCCGTATCGTAGTTATCTACACGACGGGGAGTCA
GGCAACTATGGATGAACGAAATAGACAGATCGCTGAGATAGGTGCCTCACTGATTAAGCATTGGTAACTG
TCAGACCAAGTTTACTCATATATACTTTAGATTGATTTAAAACTTCATTTTTAATTTAAAAGGATCTAGG
TGAAGATCCTTTTTGATAATCTCATGACCAAAATCCCTTAACGTGAGTTTTCGTTCCACTGAGCGTCAGA
CCCCGTAGAAAAGATCAAAGGATCTTCTTGAGATCCTTTTTTTCTGCGCGTAATCTGCTGCTTGCAAACA
AAAAAACCACCGCTACCAGCGGTGGTTTGTTTGCCGGATCAAGAGCTACCAACTCTTTTTCCGAAGGTAA
CTGGCTTCAGCAGAGCGCAGATACCAAATACTGTTCTTCTAGTGTAGCCGTAGTTAGGCCACCACTTCAA
GAACTCTGTAGCACCGCCTACATACCTCGCTCTGCTAATCCTGTTACCAGTGGCTGCTGCCAGTGGCGAT
AAGTCGTGTCTTACCGGGTTGGACTCAAGACGATAGTTACCGGATAAGGCGCAGCGGTCGGGCTGAACGG
GGGGTTCGTGCACACAGCCCAGCTTGGAGCGAACGACCTACACCGAACTGAGATACCTACAGCGTGAGCT
ATGAGAAAGCGCCACGCTTCCCGAAGGGAGAAAGGCGGACAGGTATCCGGTAAGCGGCAGGGTCGGAACA
GGAGAGCGCACGAGGGAGCTTCCAGGGGGAAACGCCTGGTATCTTTATAGTCCTGTCGGGTTTCGCCACC
TCTGACTTGAGCGTCGATTTTTGTGATGCTCGTCAGGGGGGCGGAGCCTATGGAAAAACGCCAGCAACGC
GGCCTTTTTACGGTTCCTGGCCTTTTGCTGGCCTTTTGCTCACATGTTCTTTCCTGCGTTATCCCCTGAT
TCTGTGGATAACCGTATTACCGCCTTTGAGTGAGCTGATACCGCTCGCCGCAGCCGAACGACCGAGCGCA
GCGAGTCAGTGAGCGAGGAAGCGGAAGAGCGCCCAATACGCAAACCGCCTCTCCCCGCGCGTTGGCCGAT
TCATTAATGCAGCTGGCACGACAGGTTTCCCGACTGGAAAGCGGGCAGTGAGCGCAACGCAATTAATGTG
AGTTAGCTCACTCATTAGGCACCCCAGGCTTTACACTTTATGCTTCCGGCTCGTATGTTGTGTGGAATTG
TGAGCGGATAACAATTTCACACAGGAAACAGCTATGACCATGATTACGCCAAGCGCGCAATTAACCCTCA
CTAAAGGGAACAAAAGCTGGAGCTGCAAGCTTAATGTAGTCTTATGCAATACTCTTGTAGTCTTGCAACA
TGGTAACGATGAGTTAGCAACATGCCTTACAAGGAGAGAAAAAGCACCGTGCATGCCGATTGGTGGAAGT
AAGGTGGTACGATCGTGCCTTATTAGGAAGGCAACAGACGGGTCTGACATGGATTGGACGAACCACTGAA
TTGCCGCATTGCAGAGATATTGTATTTAAGTGCCTAGCTCGATACATAAACGGGTCTCTCTGGTTAGACC
AGATCTGAGCCTGGGAGCTCTCTGGCTAACTAGGGAACCCACTGCTTAAGCCTCAATAAAGCTTGCCTTG
AGTGCTTCAAGTAGTGTGTGCCCGTCTGTTGTGTGACTCTGGTAACTAGAGATCCCTCAGACCCTTTTAG
TCAGTGTGGAAAATCTCTAGCAGTGGCGCCCGAACAGGGACTTGAAAGCGAAAGGGAAACCAGAGGAGCT
CTCTCGACGCAGGACTCGGCTTGCTGAAGCGCGCACGGCAAGAGGCGAGGGGCGGCGACTGGTGAGTACG
CCAAAAATTTTGACTAGCGGAGGCTAGAAGGAGAGAGATGGGTGCGAGAGCGTCAGTATTAAGCGGGGGA
GAATTAGATCGCGATGGGAAAAAATTCGGTTAAGGCCAGGGGGAAAGAAAAAATATAAATTAAAACATAT
AGTATGGGCAAGCAGGGAGCTAGAACGATTCGCAGTTAATCCTGGCCTGTTAGAAACATCAGAAGGCTGT
AGACAAATACTGGGACAGCTACAACCATCCCTTCAGACAGGATCAGAAGAACTTAGATCATTATATAATA
CAGTAGCAACCCTCTATTGTGTGCATCAAAGGATAGAGATAAAAGACACCAAGGAAGCTTTAGACAAGAT
AGAGGAAGAGCAAAACAAAAGTAAGACCACCGCACAGCAAGCGGCCGCTGATCTTCAGACCTGGAGGAGG
AGATATGAGGGACAATTGGAGAAGTGAATTATATAAATATAAAGTAGTAAAAATTGAACCATTAGGAGTA
GCACCCACCAAGGCAAAGAGAAGAGTGGTGCAGAGAGAAAAAAGAGCAGTGGGAATAGGAGCTTTGTTCC
TTGGGTTCTTGGGAGCAGCAGGAAGCACTATGGGCGCAGCGTCAATGACGCTGACGGTACAGGCCAGACA
ATTATTGTCTGGTATAGTGCAGCAGCAGAACAATTTGCTGAGGGCTATTGAGGCGCAACAGCATCTGTTG
CAACTCACAGTCTGGGGCATCAAGCAGCTCCAGGCAAGAATCCTGGCTGTGGAAAGATACCTAAAGGATC
AACAGCTCCTGGGGATTTGGGGTTGCTCTGGAAAACTCATTTGCACCACTGCTGTGCCTTGGAATGCTAG
TTGGAGTAATAAATCTCTGGAACAGATTTGGAATCACACGACCTGGATGGAGTGGGACAGAGAAATTAAC
AATTACACAAGCTTAATACACTCCTTAATTGAAGAATCGCAAAACCAGCAAGAAAAGAATGAACAAGAAT
TATTGGAATTAGATAAATGGGCAAGTTTGTGGAATTGGTTTAACATAACAAATTGGCTGTGGTATATAAA
ATTATTCATAATGATAGTAGGAGGCTTGGTAGGTTTAAGAATAGTTTTTGCTGTACTTTCTATAGTGAAT
AGAGTTAGGCAGGGATATTCACCATTATCGTTTCAGACCCACCTCCCAACCCCGAGGGGACCCGACAGGC
CCGAAGGAATAGAAGAAGAAGGTGGAGAGAGAGACAGAGACAGATCCATTCGATTAGTGAACGGATCTCG
ACGGTATCGGTTTTAAAAGAAAAGGGGGGATTGGGGGGTACAGTGCAGGGGAAAGAATAGTAGACATAAT
AGCAACAGACATACAAACTAAAGAATTACAAAAACAAATTACAAAAATTCAAAATTTTATCGATAAGCTT
GGGAGTTCCGCGTTACATAACTTACGGTAAATGGCCCGCCTGGCTGACCGCCCAACGACCCCCGCCCATT
GACGTCAATAATGACGTATGTTCCCATAGTAACGCCAATAGGGACTTTCCATTGACGTCAATGGGTGGAG
TATTTACGGTAAACTGCCCACTTGGCAGTACATCAAGTGTATCATATGCCAAGTACGCCCCCTATTGACG
TCAATGACGGTAAATGGCCCGCCTGGCATTATGCCCAGTACATGACCTTATGGGACTTTCCTACTTGGCA
GTACATCTACGTATTAGTCATCGCTATTACCATGGTGATGCGGTTTTGGCAGTACATCAATGGGCGTGGA
TAGCGGTTTGACTCACGGGGATTTCCAAGTCTCCACCCCATTGACGTCAATGGGAGTTTGTTTTGGCACC
AAAATCAACGGGACTTTCCAAAATGTCGTAACAACTCCGCCCCATTGACGCAAATGGGCGGTAGGCGTGT
ACGGTGGGAGGTCTATATAAGCAGAGCTCGTTTAGTGAACCGTCAGATCGCCTGGAGACGCCATCCACGC
TGTTTTGACCTCCATAGAAGACACCGACTCTAGCTAGAGGATCCCCCGGGCTGCAGG
Features (pLannotate 1.2.2; 29 found; start..end, strand, type, name):
      6..3599    +  CDS            POL: DPOL_ADE02 - Experimental evidence at protein level: Swiss-Prot protein existence level 1. Eukaryotic-type DNA polymerase involved in viral genomic replication. DNA synthesis is protein primed, and acts in a strand displacement replication. Assembles in complex with viral pTP, DBP, host NFIA and host POU2F1/OCT1 on viral origin of replication. The polymerase covalently transfers dCMP onto pTP, thereby initiating complementary strand synthesis. From Human adenovirus C serotype 2 (HAdV-2) (Human adenovirus 2).
   3600..3628    +  CDS            3xHA (fragment): three tandem HA epitope tags
   3963..4221    +  ncRNA          HBV PRE 1151-1410: Accession: RF02816 - Hepatitis B virus post-transcriptional regulatory element 1151-1410
   4187..4627    +  CDS            X: X_HBVD3 - Experimental evidence at protein level: Swiss-Prot protein existence level 1. Multifunctional protein that plays a role in silencing host antiviral defenses and promoting viral transcription. Does not seem to be essential for HBV infection. May be directly involved in development of cirrhosis and liver cancer (hepatocellular carcinoma). Most of cytosolic activities involve modulation of cytosolic calcium. The effect on apoptosis is controversial depending on the cell types in which the studies have been conducted. May induce apoptosis by localizing in mitochondria and causing loss of
   4649..4717    +  CDS            nef (fragment): NEF_HV1Z2 - Experimental evidence at protein level: Swiss-Prot protein existence level 1. Extracellular Nef protein targets CD4(+) T-lymphocytes for apoptosis by interacting with CXCR4 surface receptors. From Human immunodeficiency virus type 1 group M subtype D (isolate Z2/CDC-Z34) (HIV-1).
   4719..4952    +  LTR            3' LTR (ΔU3): self-inactivating 3' long terminal repeat (LTR) from HIV-1
   5024..5145    +  polyA_signal   SV40 poly(A) signal: SV40 polyadenylation signal
   5185..5320    +  rep_origin     SV40 ori: SV40 origin of replication
   5341..5359    -  promoter       T7 promoter: promoter for bacteriophage T7 RNA polymerase
   5367..5522    +  CDS            lacZα (fragment): LacZα fragment of β-galactosidase; lacZ fragment
   5527..5955    +  rep_origin     f1 ori (sequence partly withheld): f1 bacteriophage origin of replication; arrow indicates direction of (+) strand synthesis
   6008..6112    +  promoter       AmpR promoter: bla
   6113..6973    +  CDS            AmpR: β-lactamase; bla; confers resistance to ampicillin, carbenicillin, and related antibiotics
   7144..7732    +  rep_origin     ori: high-copy-number ColE1/pMB1/pBR322/pUC origin of replication
   7915..8007    +  CDS            lacI (fragment): lac repressor; lacI; The lac repressor binds to the lac operator to inhibit transcription in E. coli. This inhibition can be relieved by adding lactose or isopropyl-β-D-thiogalactopyranoside (IPTG).
   8020..8041    +  protein_bind   CAP binding site: CAP binding activates transcription in the presence of cAMP. E. coli catabolite activator protein
   8056..8086    +  promoter       lac promoter: promoter for the E. coli lac operon
   8090..8112    +  protein_bind   lac operator (fragment): The lac repressor binds to the lac operator to inhibit transcription in E. coli. This inhibition can be relieved by adding lactose or isopropyl-β-D-thiogalactopyranoside (IPTG). lac repressor encoded by lacI
   8155..8173    +  promoter       T3 promoter: promoter for bacteriophage T3 RNA polymerase
   8201..8427    +  promoter       RSV promoter: Rous sarcoma virus enhancer/promoter
   8428..8608    +  LTR            5' LTR (truncated): truncated 5' long terminal repeat (LTR) from HIV-1
   8655..8780    +  misc_feature   HIV-1 Ψ: packaging signal of human immunodeficiency virus type 1
   8764..9127    +  CDS            HIV-1 gag (fragment): gag protein from human immunodeficiency virus 1; gag
   9273..9506    +  misc_feature   RRE: The Rev response element (RRE) of HIV-1 allows for Rev-dependent mRNA export from the nucleus to the cytoplasm.
   9883..9983    +  CDS            Rev (fragment): human immunodeficiency virus 1 (HIV-1) Rev protein; rev; enhances nuclear export of unspliced and incompletely spliced viral mRNAs
   9997..10114   +  misc_feature   cPPT/CTS: central polypurine tract and central termination sequence of HIV-1
  10137..10440   +  enhancer       CMV enhancer: human cytomegalovirus immediate early enhancer
  10441..10644   +  promoter       CMV promoter: human cytomegalovirus (CMV) immediate early promoter
  10720..5       +  misc_feature   MCS (fragment) (across the origin): pBluescript multiple cloning site
