[The description below was written by a language model from this plasmid's Addgene catalogue record and pLannotate feature annotations shown in this document.]
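Description:
EP-Pol vector is a third-generation-style, self-inactivating HIV-1 lentiviral transfer plasmid built on the pRRL-cPPT-X-PRE-SIN backbone and designed to deliver an error-prone adenovirus DNA polymerase into mammalian cells. It is propagated in E. coli through a high-copy ColE1/pUC-type origin with ampicillin selection (AmpR/β-lactamase), and it also retains an f1 origin, an SV40 origin and remnants of a pBluescript-type cloning region (lac promoter/operator, lacZα fragment, T3 and T7 promoters). The viral genome is transcribed from a chimeric RSV promoter fused to a truncated 5' LTR. It carries the Ψ packaging signal with a partial gag sequence, the Rev response element for Rev-dependent nuclear export, the cPPT/CTS element, and a ΔU3 3' LTR that inactivates LTR promoter activity after integration, followed by an SV40 polyadenylation signal.

The payload is the adenovirus type 5 E2B DNA polymerase carrying the F421Y and D827A substitutions, with a C-terminal HA epitope tag; the automated annotation matches the coding sequence to the closely related serotype 2 polymerase. Expression is driven constitutively by an internal CMV enhancer/promoter. Downstream lies a hepatitis B virus post-transcriptional regulatory element, a region that overlaps HBV X protein coding sequence and is generally included to enhance transcript export and expression. No mammalian selection marker or reporter is annotated. According to the record, the vector is used to make cells that stably express a mutagenic adenoviral polymerase, as part of a platform for directed evolution in human cells; such a polymerase would presumably introduce mutations during adenoviral genome replication.
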