Addgene plasmid #131686: EP-Pol vector
Purpose: A lentiviral vector that constitutively expresses an error-prone variant of the adenovirus DNA polymerase
Depositing lab: Matthew D. Shoulders. Depositing organization: Massachusetts Institute of Technology. Publication: An Adaptable Platform for Directed Evolution in Human Cells. Berman CM, Papa LJ 3rd, Hendel SJ, Moore CL, Suen PH, Weickhardt AF, Doan ND, Kumar CM, Uil TG, Butty VL, Hoeben RC, Shoulders MD. J Am Chem Soc. 2018 Dec 26;140(51):18093-18103. doi: 10.1021/jacs.8b10937. Epub 2018 Dec 14. PubMed 30427676.
Backbone
  Vector backbone: pRRL-cPPT-X-PRE-SIN
  Vector type: Lentiviral
Growth in bacteria
  Bacterial resistance: Ampicillin, 100 μg/mL
  Growth temperature: 30°C
  Growth strain: Stbl3
  Copy number: High Copy
Gene/Insert
  Gene/Insert name: Adenovirus DNA polymerase (alt name: E2B DNA polymerase)
  Species: Adenovirus type 5
  Mutation: F421Y, D827A
  Tag / fusion protein: HA (C terminal on insert)
Terms and licenses: Academic/Nonprofit Terms; Industry Terms: Not Available to Industry
How to cite: EP-Pol vector was a gift from Matthew D. Shoulders (Addgene plasmid # 131686 ; http://n2t.net/addgene:131686 ; RRID:Addgene_131686)
